>Addgene plasmid #209658 | pAAV.CAGFLEX.(cyto).cpSFGFP.HaloTag | addgene full sequence | sequence record 413336 | Addgene NGS Result
AGCGCCCAATACGCAAACCGCCTCTCCCCGCGCGTTGGCCGATTCATTAATGCAGCTGCGCGCTCGCTCG
CTCACTGAGGCCGCCCGGGCAAAGCCCGGGCGTCGGGCGACCTTTGGTCGCCCGGCCTCAGTGAGCGAGC
GAGCGCGCAGAGAGGGAGTGGCCAACTCCATCACTAGGGGTTCCTTGTAGTTAATGATTAACCCGCCATG
CTACTTATCTACGTAGCCATGCTCTAGGAAGATCCTTATCGATTTTACCACATTTGTAGAGGTTTTACTT
GCTTTAAAAAACCTCCCACATCTCCCCCTGAACCTGAAACATAAAATGAATGCAATTGTTGTTGTTAACT
TGTTTATTGCAGCTTATAATGGTTACAAATAAAGCAATAGCATCACAAATTTCACAAATAAAGCATTTTT
TTCACTGCATTCTAGTTGTGGTTTGTCCAAACTCATCAATGTATCTTATCATGTCTGCTCGAAGCGGCCG
CCCGGGTCGACGGTATCGATGCGGGGAGGCGGCCCAAAGGGAGATCCGACTCGTCTGAGGGCGAAGGCGA
AGACGCGGAAGAGGCCGCAGAGCCGGCAGCAGGCCGCGGGAAGGAAGGTCCGCTGGATTGAGGGCCGAAG
GGACGTAGCAGAAGGACGTCCCGCGCAGAATCCAGGTGGCAACACAGGCGAGCAGCCAAGGAAAGGACGA
TGATTTCCCCGACAACACCACGGAATTGTCAGTGCCCAACAGCCGAGCCCCTGTCCAGCAGCGGGCAAGG
CAGGCGGCGATGAGTTCCGCCGTGGCAATAGGGAGGGGGAAAGCGAAAGTCCCGGAAAGGAGCTGACAGG
TGGTGGCAATGCCCCAACCAGTGGGGGTTGCGTCAGCAAACACAGTGCACACCACGCCACGTTGCCTGAC
AACGGGCCACAACTCCTCATAAAGAGACAGCAACCAGGATTTATACAAGGAGGAGAAAATGAAAGCCATA
CGGGAAGCAATAGCATGATACAAAGGCATTAAAGCAGCGTATCCACATAGCGTAAAAGGAGCAACATAGT
TAAGAATACCAGTCAATCTTTCACAAATTTTGTAATCCAGAGGTTGATTATCGATAAGCTAATTCGAACC
TCTTCGAGGGACATAACTTCGTATAATGTATGCTATACGAAGTTATGGGTCGATGGTGAGATCTGGACTA
GAGGGTCGATGGTGATGCTTGGATCAAAATAGGAAGAATCCCAATGATAACTTCGTATAAAGTATCCTAT
ACGAAGTTATGGATCCCGCCACCATGGGCAGATCTAGCCACAACGTCTATATCATGGCCGACAAGCAGAA
GAACGGCATCAAGGCGAACTTCAAGATCCGCCACAACGTGGAGGACGGCAGCGTGCAGCTCGCCGACCAC
TACCAGCAGAACACCCCCATCGGCGACGGCCCCGTGCTGCTGCCCGACAACCACTACCTGAGCACCCAGT
CCGTGCTGAGCAAAGACCCCAACGAGAAGCGCGATCACATGGTCCTGCTGGAGTTCGTGACCGCCGCCGG
GATCACTCTCGGCATGGACGAGCTGTACAAGGGCGGTACCGGAGGGAGCATGAGCAAGGGCGAGGAGCTG
TTCACCGGGGTGGTGCCCATCCTGGTCGAGCTGGACGGCGACGTAAACGGCCACAAGTTCAGCGTGCGCG
GCGAGGGCGAGGGCGATGCCACCAACGGCAAGCTGACCCTGAAGTTCATCTGCACCACCGGCAAGCTGCC
CGTGCCCTGGCCCACCCTCGTGACCACCCTGACCTACGGCGTGCAGTGCTTCAGCCGCTACCCCGACCAC
ATGAAGCAGCACGACTTCTTCAAGTCCGCCATGCCCGAAGGCTACGTCCAGGAGCGCACCATCAGCTTCA
AGGACGACGGCACCTACAAGACCCGCGCCGAGGTGAAGTTCGAGGGCGACACCCTGGTGAACCGCATCGA
GCTGAAGGGCATCGACTTCAAGGAGGACGGCAACATCCTGGGGCATAAGCTGGAGTACAACTTTAACCTG
CAGGGCGGAGGCTCGGGCGGAGGTGGGTCGGGTGGCGGCGGATCAATGGCCGAGATCGGCACCGGCTTCC
CCTTCGACCCCCACTACGTGGAGGTGCTGGGCGAGCGCATGCACTACGTTGACGTGGGCCCCCGCGACGG
CACCCCCGTGCTGTTCCTGCACGGCAACCCCACCAGCAGCTACGTGTGGCGCAACATCATCCCCCACGTG
GCCCCCACCCACCGCACTATCGCCCCCGACCTGATCGGCATGGGCAAGAGCGACAAGCCCGACCTGGGCT
ACTTCTTCGACGACCACGTGCGCTTCATGGACGCCTTCATCGAGGCCCTGGGCCTGGAGGAGGTGGTGCT
GGTGATCCACGACTGGGGCAGCGCCCTGGGCTTCCACTGGGCCAAGCGCAACCCCGAGCGCGTGAAGGGC
ATCGCCTTCATGGAGTTCATCCGCCCCATCCCCACCTGGGACGAGTGGCCCGAGTTCGCCCGCGAGACCT
TCCAGGCCTTCCGCACCACCGACGTGGGCCGCAAGCTGATCATCGACCAGAACGTGTTCATCGAGGGCAC
CCTGCCCATGGGCGTGGTGCGCCCCCTGACCGAGGTGGAGATGGACCACTACCGCGAGCCCTTCCTGAAC
CCCGTGGACCGCGAGCCCCTGTGGCGCTTCCCCAACGAGCTGCCCATCGCCGGCGAGCCCGCCAACATCG
TGGCCCTGGTGGAGGAGTACATGGACTGGCTGCACCAGAGCCCCGTGCCCAAGCTGCTGTTCTGGGGCAC
CCCCGGCGTGCTGATCCCCCCCGCCGAGGCCGCCCGCCTGGCCAAGAGCCTGCCCAACGTTAAGGCCGTG
GACATCGGCCCCGGCCTGAACCTGCTCCAGGAGGACAACCCCGACCTGATCGGCAGCGAGATCGCCCGCT
GGCTGAGCACCCTCGAGATCAGCGGCCATCACCATCACCACCATTAAGAATTCGAAGCTTGCTAGTATAA
CTTCGTATAGCATACATTATACGAAGTTATGGGTCGATGGTGATGCTTGGCAATTCGGGTCGATGGTGAA
GCATTGGTCTTCCTATTTTGATATAACTTCGTATAGGATACTTTATACGAAGTTATGGGGATGATCCAAT
TCTTTGCCAAAATGATGAGACAGCACAATAACCAGCACGTTGCCCAGGAGCTGTAGGAAAAAGAAGAAGG
CATGAACATGGTTAGCAGAGGCTCTAGAGCCGCCGGTCACACGCCAGAAGCCGAACCCCGCCCTGCCCCG
TCCCCCCCGAAGGCAGCCGTCCCCCCGCGGACAGCCCCGAGCCGCTCCCCCCGCACAAAGGGCCCTCCCG
GAGCCCCTCAAGGCTTTCACGCAGCCACAGAAAAGAAACAAGCCGTCATTAAACCAAGCGCTAATTACAG
CCCGGAGGAGAAGGGCCGTCCCGCCCGCTCACCTGTGGGAGTAACGCGGTCAGTCAGAGCCGGGGCGGGC
GGCGCGAGGCGGCGGCGGAGCGGGGCACGGGGCGAAGGCAGCGCGCAGCGACTCCCGCCCGCCGCGCGCT
TCGCTTTTTATAGGGCCGCCGCCGCCGCCGCCTCGCCATAAAAGGAAACTTTCGGAGCGCGCCGCTCTGA
TTGGCTGCCGCCGCACCTCTCCGCCTCGCCCCGCCCCSCCCCYCSCCCCSCCCCSCCCCSCCYGGCGCGC
GCCCCCCCCCCCCCCCCGCCCCCATCGCTGCACAAAATAATTAAAAAATAAATAAATACAAAATTGGGGG
TGGGGAGGGGGGGGAGATGGGGAGAGTGAAGCAGAACGTGGGGCTCACCTCGACCATGGTAATAGCGATG
ACTAATACGTAGATGTACTGCCAAGTAGGAAAGTCCCATAAGGTCATGTACTGGGCATAATGCCAGGCGG
GCCATTTACCGTCATTGACGTCAATAGGGGGCGTACTTGGCATATGATACACTTGATGTACTGCCAAGTG
GGCAGTTTACCGTAAATACTCCACCCATTGACGTCAATGGAAAGTCCCTATTGGCGTTACTATGGGAACA
TACGTCATTATTGACGTCAATGGTACTCTTCCTAGAGCATGGCTACGTAGATAAGTAGCATGGCGGGTTA
ATCATTAACTACAAGGAACCCCTAGTGATGGAGTTGGCCACTCCCTCTCTGCGCGCTCGCTCGCTCACTG
AGGCCGGGCGACCAAAGGTCGCCCGACGCCCGGGCTTTGCCCGGGCGGCCTCAGTGAGCGAGCGAGCGCG
CAGCTGGCGTAATAGCGAAGAGGCCCGCACCGATCGCCCTTCCCAACAGTTGCGCAGCCTGAATGGCGAA
TGGG
[124 nt withheld, positions 4345-4468]
C
[91 nt withheld, positions 4470-4560]
A
[49 nt withheld, positions 4562-4610]
CCTTTGACGTTGGAGTCCACGTTCTTT
[37 nt withheld, positions 4638-4674]
ACCCTATCTCGGTCTATTCTTTTGATTTATAAGGGATTTTGCCGATTTCGGCCTATTGGTTAAAAAATGA
GCTGATTTAACAAAAATTTAACGCGAATTTTAACAAAATATTAACGCTTACAATTTAGGTGGCACTTTTC
GGGGAAATGTGCGCGGAACCCCTATTTGTTTATTTTTCTAAATACATTCAAATATGTATCCGCTCATGAG
ACAATAACCCTGATAAATGCTTCAATAATATTGAAAAAGGAAGAGTATGAGTATTCAACATTTCCGTGTC
GCCCTTATTCCCTTTTTTGCGGCATTTTGCCTTCCTGTTTTTGCTCACCCAGAAACGCTGGTGAAAGTAA
AAGATGCTGAAGATCAGTTGGGTGCACGAGTGGGTTACATCGAACTGGATCTCAACAGCGGTAAGATCCT
TGAGAGTTTTCGCCCCGAAGAACGTTTTCCAATGATGAGCACTTTTAAAGTTCTGCTATGTGGCGCGGTA
TTATCCCGTATTGACGCCGGGCAAGAGCAACTCGGTCGCCGCATACACTATTCTCAGAATGACTTGGTTG
AGTACTCACCAGTCACAGAAAAGCATCTTACGGATGGCATGACAGTAAGAGAATTATGCAGTGCTGCCAT
AACCATGAGTGATAACACTGCGGCCAACTTACTTCTGACAACGATCGGAGGACCGAAGGAGCTAACCGCT
TTTTTGCACAACATGGGGGATCATGTAACTCGCCTTGATCGTTGGGAACCGGAGCTGAATGAAGCCATAC
CAAACGACGAGCGTGACACCACGATGCCTGTAGCAATGGCAACAACGTTGCGCAAACTATTAACTGGCGA
ACTACTTACTCTAGCTTCCCGGCAACAATTAATAGACTGGATGGAGGCGGATAAAGTTGCAGGACCACTT
CTGCGCTCGGCCCTTCCGGCTGGCTGGTTTATTGCTGATAAATCTGGAGCCGGTGAGCGTGGGTCTCGCG
GTATCATTGCAGCACTGGGGCCAGATGGTAAGCCCTCCCGTATCGTAGTTATCTACACGACGGGGAGTCA
GGCAACTATGGATGAACGAAATAGACAGATCGCTGAGATAGGTGCCTCACTGATTAAGCATTGGTAACTG
TCAGACCAAGTTTACTCATATATACTTTAGATTGATTTAAAACTTCATTTTTAATTTAAAAGGATCTAGG
TGAAGATCCTTTTTGATAATCTCATGACCAAAATCCCTTAACGTGAGTTTTCGTTCCACTGAGCGTCAGA
CCCCGTAGAAAAGATCAAAGGATCTTCTTGAGATCCTTTTTTTCTGCGCGTAATCTGCTGCTTGCAAACA
AAAAAACCACCGCTACCAGCGGTGGTTTGTTTGCCGGATCAAGAGCTACCAACTCTTTTTCCGAAGGTAA
CTGGCTTCAGCAGAGCGCAGATACCAAATACTGTTCTTCTAGTGTAGCCGTAGTTAGGCCACCACTTCAA
GAACTCTGTAGCACCGCCTACATACCTCGCTCTGCTAATCCTGTTACCAGTGGCTGCTGCCAGTGGCGAT
AAGTCGTGTCTTACCGGGTTGGACTCAAGACGATAGTTACCGGATAAGGCGCAGCGGTCGGGCTGAACGG
GGGGTTCGTGCACACAGCCCAGCTTGGAGCGAACGACCTACACCGAACTGAGATACCTACAGCGTGAGCT
ATGAGAAAGCGCCACGCTTCCCGAAGGGAGAAAGGCGGACAGGTATCCGGTAAGCGGCAGGGTCGGAACA
GGAGAGCGCACGAGGGAGCTTCCAGGGGGAAACGCCTGGTATCTTTATAGTCCTGTCGGGTTTCGCCACC
TCTGACTTGAGCGTCGATTTTTGTGATGCTCGTCAGGGGGGCGGAGCCTATGGAAAAACGCCAGCAACGC
GGCCTTTTTACGGTTCCTGGCCTTTTGCTGGCCTTTTGCTCACATGTTCTTTCCTGCGTTATCCCCTGAT
TCTGTGGATAACCGTATTACCGCCTTTGAGTGAGCTGATACCGCTCGCCGCAGCCGAACGACCGAGCGCA
GCGAGTCAGTGAGCGAGGAAGCGGAAG
Features (pLannotate 1.2.2; 21 found; start..end, strand, type, name):
      2..58      +  CDS            lacI (fragment): lac repressor; lacI; The lac repressor binds to the lac operator to inhibit transcription in E. coli. This inhibition can be relieved by adding lactose or isopropyl-β-D-thiogalactopyranoside (IPTG).
     52..185     -  repeat_region  AAV2 ITR: inverted terminal repeat of adeno-associated virus serotype 2 inverted
    256..324     +  CDS            large T antigen (fragment): large T antigen from SV40 (simian virus 40)
    347..468     +  polyA_signal   SV40 poly(A) signal: SV40 polyadenylation signal
    511..1099    -  misc_feature   WPRE: woodchuck hepatitis virus posttranscriptional regulatory element
   1133..1166    -  protein_bind   loxP: Cre-mediated recombination occurs in the 8-bp core sequence (GCATACAT). Cre recombinase
   1237..1270    -  protein_bind   lox2272: Cre-mediated recombination occurs in the 8-bp core sequence (GGATACTT). lox2272 sites are compatible with each other, but incompatible with loxP or loxN sites (Lee and Saito, 1988). Cre recombinase
   1293..2021    +  CDS            cEGFP: cEGFP is a basic (constitutively fluorescent) green fluorescent protein published in 2008, derived from Aequorea victoria.
   2076..2954    +  CDS            dhaA: DHAA_PSEPV - Experimental evidence at protein level: Swiss-Prot protein existence level 1. Catalyzes hydrolytic cleavage of carbon-halogen bonds in halogenated aliphatic compounds, leading to the formation of the corresponding primary alcohols, halide ions and protons. Has a broad substrate specificity, as it is able to dehalogenate mono- and di- chlorinated and brominated alkanes (up to at least C10), and the two isomers of 1,3-dichloropropene to 3-chloroallyl alcohol; the highest activity was found with 1,2-dibromoethane, while no activity was observed with the analog 1,2-dichloroethane. Fro
   3007..3040    +  protein_bind   loxP: Cre-mediated recombination occurs in the 8-bp core sequence (GCATACAT). Cre recombinase
   3103..3136    +  protein_bind   lox2272: Cre-mediated recombination occurs in the 8-bp core sequence (GGATACTT). lox2272 sites are compatible with each other, but incompatible with loxP or loxN sites (Lee and Saito, 1988). Cre recombinase
   3201..3331    -  intron         chimeric intron (fragment): chimera between introns from chicken β-actin and rabbit β-globin
   3420..3555    -  intron         hybrid intron (fragment): hybrid between chicken β-actin (CBA) and minute virus of mice (MMV) introns (Gray et al., 2011)
   3556..3833    -  promoter       chicken β-actin promoter: No description available
   3835..4083    -  enhancer       CMV enhancer (fragment): human cytomegalovirus immediate early enhancer
   4144..4276    +  repeat_region  AAV2 ITR (fragment): inverted terminal repeat of adeno-associated virus serotype 2 inverted
   4271..4340    +  CDS            lacZα (fragment): LacZα fragment of β-galactosidase; lacZ fragment
   4345..4773    +  rep_origin     f1 ori (sequence partly withheld): f1 bacteriophage origin of replication; arrow indicates direction of (+) strand synthesis
   4826..4930    +  promoter       AmpR promoter: bla
   4931..5791    +  CDS            AmpR: β-lactamase; bla; confers resistance to ampicillin, carbenicillin, and related antibiotics
   5962..6550    +  rep_origin     ori: high-copy-number ColE1/pMB1/pBR322/pUC origin of replication
