[The description below was written by a language model from this plasmid's Addgene catalogue record and pLannotate feature annotations shown in this document.]
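Description:
pAAV.CAGFLEX.(cyto).cpSFGFP.HaloTag is an adeno-associated virus transfer plasmid built on a pAAV backbone, in which two AAV2 inverted terminal repeats flank a Cre-dependent mammalian expression cassette so that the intervening DNA can be packaged into recombinant AAV particles. In bacteria it is maintained as a high-copy plasmid through a ColE1/pUC-type origin and selected with ampicillin via the β-lactamase gene. An f1 phage origin is also present, along with small lacI and lacZα remnants of the cloning backbone.

Expression is driven by the CAG promoter, annotated here as a CMV enhancer fragment, the chicken β-actin promoter and chimeric/hybrid intron fragments. The synthetic payload is a fusion of circularly permuted superfolder GFP (matched by the annotation software to a GFP variant) to HaloTag, the engineered haloalkane dehalogenase derived from dhaA that covalently binds chloroalkane dye ligands. The "(cyto)" label in the name indicates cytosolic expression. The coding sequence lies on the opposite strand to the promoter and is bracketed by oppositely oriented loxP and lox2272 pairs, the FLEX (DIO) arrangement. Cre recombinase inverts the cassette into the sense orientation and then excises one site of each pair, locking it in place, so that expression is restricted to Cre-expressing cells. A WPRE and an SV40 polyadenylation signal sit downstream to enhance transcript stability and termination.

The record describes the construct as a non-responsive control. It comes from work developing the iATPSnFR2 fluorescent ATP sensor, and the insert name lists only the fluorescent protein and HaloTag. It therefore appears to provide a green signal and a HaloTag dye channel that do not report ATP, for comparison with the sensor in Cre-defined cell populations.
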