Addgene plasmid #209658: pAAV.CAGFLEX.(cyto).cpSFGFP.HaloTag
Purpose: Non-responsive control
Depositing lab: Tim Brown & HHMI-JRC Tool Translation Team. Depositing organization: HHMI, Janelia Research Campus. Publication: iATPSnFR2: A high-dynamic-range fluorescent sensor for monitoring intracellular ATP. Marvin JS, Kokotos AC, Kumar M, Pulido C, Tkachuk AN, Yao JS, Brown TA, Ryan TA. Proc Natl Acad Sci U S A. 2024 May 21;121(21):e2314604121. doi: 10.1073/pnas.2314604121. Epub 2024 May 15. PubMed 38748581.
Backbone
  Vector backbone: pAAV
  Vector type: AAV
Growth in bacteria
  Bacterial resistance: Ampicillin, 100 μg/mL
  Growth temperature: 37°C
  Growth strain: NEB Stable
  Copy number: High Copy
Gene/Insert
  Gene/Insert name: cpSFGFP.HaloTag
  Species: Synthetic
  Promoter: CAG
  Cloning method: Restriction Enzyme; 5′ cloning site unknown (unknown if destroyed)
Terms and licenses: Academic/Nonprofit Terms; Industry Terms: Not Available to Industry
Depositor comments: Please visit https://doi.org/10.1101/2023.08.24.554624 for bioRxiv preprint.
How to cite: pAAV.CAGFLEX.(cyto).cpSFGFP.HaloTag was a gift from Tim Brown & HHMI-JRC Tool Translation Team (Addgene plasmid # 209658 ; http://n2t.net/addgene:209658 ; RRID:Addgene_209658) For viral preps, please replace (Addgene plasmid # 209658) in the above sentence with: (Addgene viral prep # 209658-AAV5)
